Addgene plasmid #24008: pLEW90
Purpose: (Empty Backbone)
Depositing lab: George Cross. Depositing organization: Rockefeller University.
Backbone
  Vector backbone: pLEW series
  Backbone manufacturer: George Cross
  Backbone size (bp): 6190
  Vector type: Trypanosome Expression
  Selectable markers: Hygromycin
Growth in bacteria
  Bacterial resistance: Ampicillin, 100 μg/mL
  Growth temperature: 37°C
  Growth strain: DH5alpha
  Copy number: Unknown
Gene/Insert
  Gene/Insert name: None
  Cloning method: Restriction Enzyme
  Sequencing primers: 5′ T7
Terms and licenses: Academic/Nonprofit Terms; Industry Terms: Not Available to Industry
Depositor comments: Tet Repressor driven by a 10% T7 promoter Target locus: tubulin Regulation: none
How to cite: pLEW90 was a gift from George Cross (Addgene plasmid # 24008 ; http://n2t.net/addgene:24008 ; RRID:Addgene_24008)
