[The description below was written by a language model from this plasmid's Addgene catalogue record and pLannotate feature annotations shown in this document.]
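Description:
pLEW90 is a trypanosome expression plasmid from the pLEW series, about 6.2 kb, catalogued as an empty backbone with no user insert. It nevertheless carries a functional payload. According to the depositor's comments, it expresses the Tn10 tetracycline repressor (TetR) from a T7 promoter attenuated to about 10% strength, it targets the tubulin locus, and its own expression is unregulated (constitutive). In E. coli it is maintained through a high-copy ColE1/pUC-type origin and selected with ampicillin via the bla gene and its promoter. In trypanosomes, selection is with hygromycin.

The feature table fits this description. A complete TetR coding sequence is followed by the hygromycin phosphotransferase gene. Beta-tubulin-like coding fragments lie upstream of TetR and span the sequence origin. The software matched these to snail and carrot tubulins, but that probably reflects the high conservation of tubulin. They most plausibly represent the tubulin homology that directs integration into the tubulin array, although the record does not state their species. The attenuated T7 promoter was not annotated, so its position cannot be confirmed from the table, and transcription from it would require a host cell that supplies T7 RNA polymerase. The other hits are an SP6 promoter, short fragments of TcR, bom, rop and lacI, and a very short "CMV intron" match. These look like backbone remnants or chance matches rather than working elements.

Constructs of this kind are typically used to build trypanosome cell lines that stably produce TetR. Genes placed under tetracycline operator control on a second construct can then be switched on with tetracycline or doxycycline.
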