Features (pLannotate 1.2.2; 13 found; start..end, strand, type, name):
     81..368     +  CDS            TBB_LYMST (fragment): Experimental evidence at transcript level: Swiss-Prot protein existence level 2. Tubulin is the major constituent of microtubules. It binds two moles of GTP, one at an exchangeable site on the beta chain and one at a non-exchangeable site on the alpha chain. From Lymnaea stagnalis (Great pond snail) (Helix stagnalis).
    464..486     +  intron         CMV intron (fragment): modified intron A from human cytomegalovirus (CMV)
    674..1297    +  CDS            TetR: tetracycline repressor TetR; tetR from transposon Tn10; TetR binds to the tetracycline operator tetO to inhibit transcription. This inhibition can be relieved by adding tetracycline or doxycycline.
   1575..2600    +  CDS            HygR: aminoglycoside phosphotransferase from E. coli; aph(4)-Ia; confers resistance to hygromycin
   2948..2966    -  promoter       SP6 promoter: promoter for bacteriophage SP6 RNA polymerase
   3195..3470    +  CDS            TcR (fragment): tetracycline efflux protein; tet; confers resistance to tetracycline
   3470..3520    -  misc_feature   bom (fragment): basis of mobility region from pBR322
   3622..3657    -  CDS            rop (fragment): Rop protein, which maintains plasmids at low copy number; rop
   3752..3856    +  promoter       AmpR promoter: bla
   3857..4717    +  CDS            AmpR: β-lactamase; bla; confers resistance to ampicillin, carbenicillin, and related antibiotics
   4888..5476    +  rep_origin     ori: high-copy-number ColE1/pMB1/pBR322/pUC origin of replication
   5659..5715    +  CDS            lacI (fragment): lac repressor; lacI; The lac repressor binds to the lac operator to inhibit transcription in E. coli. This inhibition can be relieved by adding lactose or isopropyl-β-D-thiogalactopyranoside (IPTG).
   5715..78      +  CDS            TUBB1 (fragment) (across the origin): TBB1_DAUCA - Experimental evidence at protein level: Swiss-Prot protein existence level 1. Tubulin is the major constituent of microtubules. It binds two moles of GTP, one at an exchangeable site on the beta chain and one at a non-exchangeable site on the alpha chain. From Daucus carota (Wild carrot).
>Addgene plasmid #24008 | pLEW90 | depositor full sequence | sequence record 11279 | Author sequence
GGCCGCATGTCGACGAAGGAGGTTGATGAGCAGATGCTGAACGTGCAGAACAAGAACTCGTCCTACTTCA
TTGAGTGGAGATCCCGAACAACATCAAGTCCTCTGTTTGCGATATCCCACCCAAGGGACTCAAGATGGCT
GTCACCTTCATTGGCAACAACACCTGCATCCAGGAGATGTTCCGCCGTGTGGGAGAGCAGTTCACCCTCA
TGTTCCGTCGCAAGGCGTTCTTGCACTGGTACACTGGCGAGGGTATGGACGAGATGGAATTCACGGAGGC
AGAGTCCAACATGAACGATCTCGTGTCTGAGTACCAGCAGTACCAGGATGCCACGATTGAGGAGGAGGGC
GAGTTCGACGAGGAGGAGCAATACTAGACGCGGACGGGGCATTTCCCGTTCGTCATTAGCAGTAGGTAAT
GAAGATGCTCGAGGGTGCTCAAGCTGTGTAGCGCACGCGCCGGTAATACGTCTCACTATAGGGAGATCTA
CCGGCGCGTTTCCTTACATATTTCTCTAACAGGCACGGAAGCCTAACAAATACACTTGGCTTATTTTTTT
GCCCCCTCATGTCTTGTACAAATATTTGCGATAGCTTAGCTATCAGCCACATTAATCAAACAAGTATACC
AACAAGCCCGAAAACAGAAACTCAACTGCAACGAAGCTTTCATATGTCTAGATTAGATAAAAGTAAAGTG
ATTAACAGCGCATTAGAGCTGCTTAATGAGGTCGGAATCGAAGGTTTAACAACCCGTAAACTCGCCCAGA
AGCTAGGTGTAGAGCAGCCTACATTGTATTGGCATGTAAAAAATAAGCGGGCTTTGCTCGACGCCTTAGC
CATTGAGATGTTAGATAGGCACCATACTCACTTTTGCCCTTTAGAAGGGGAAAGCTGGCAAGATTTTTTA
CGTAATAACGCTAAAAGTTTTAGATGTGCTTTACTAAGTCATCGCGATGGAGCAAAAGTACATTTAGGTA
CACGGCCTACAGAAAAACAGTATGAAACTCTCGAAAATCAATTAGCCTTTTTATGCCAACAAGGTTTTTC
ACTAGAGAATGCATTATATGCACTCAGCGCTGTGGGGCATTTTACTTTAGGTTGCGTATTGGAAGATCAA
GAGCATCAAGTCGCTAAAGAAGAAAGGGAAACACCTACTACTGATAGTATGCCGCCATTATTACGACAAG
CTATCGAATTATTTGATCACCAAGGTGCAGAGCCAGCCTTCTTATTCGGCCTTGAATTGATCATATGCGG
ATTAGAAAAACAACTTAAATGTGAAAGTGGGTCTTAAGGATCCTGCCCATTTAGTTGGCTTTTCCCTTGT
CTCGTGTCTTTTCCGTGGAAAGGTTCCCGGAGTAATCTGATGGCACAGCAGGGAGGTGCGCCTGCAGGTT
GGTTAGGAAGGGGGGATGATGTAAAAGAAGAAAATGGGGGGATTCGAGCCCGGGCACAGCAAGGTCTTCT
GAAATTCATGTTTTTTTTTTTTTTACTCTGCATTGCAGTCTCCGCTCTTATTTAGTTTTGCTTTACGTAA
GGTCTCGTTGCTGCCATAAAATAAGCTACTAGTGATGAAAAAGCCTGAACTCACCGCGACGTCTGTCGAG
AAGTTTCTGATCGAAAAGTTCGACAGCGTCTCCGACCTGATGCAGCTCTCGGAGGGCGAAGAATCTCGTG
CTTTCAGCTTCGATGTAGGAGGGCGTGGATATGTCCTGCGGGTAAATAGCTGCGCCGATGGTTTCTACAA
AGATCGTTATGTTTATCGGCACTTTGCATCGGCCGCGCTCCCGATTCCGGAAGTGCTTGACATTGGGGAA
TTCAGCGAGAGCCTGACCTATTGCATCTCCCGCCGTGCACAGGGTGTCACGTTGCAAGACCTGCCTGAAA
CCGAACTGCCCGCTGTTCTGCAGCCGGTCGCGGAGGCCATGGATGCGATCGCTGCGGCCGATCTTAGCCA
GACGAGCGGGTTCGGCCCATTCGGACCGCAAGGAATCGGTCAATACACTACATGGCGTGATTTCATATGC
GCGATTGCTGATCCCCATGTGTATCACTGGCAAACTGTGATGGACGACACCGTCAGTGCGTCCGTCGCGC
AGGCTCTCGATGAGCTGATGCTTTGGGCCGAGGACTGCCCCGAAGTCCGGCACCTCGTGCACGCGGATTT
CGGCTCCAACAATGTCCTGACGGACAATGGCCGCATAACAGCGGTCATTGACTGGAGCGAGGCGATGTTC
GGGGATTCCCAATACGAGGTCGCCAACATCTTCTTCTGGAGGCCGTGGTTGGCTTGTATGGAGCAGCAGA
CGCGCTACTTCGAGCGGAGGCATCCGGAGCTTGCAGGATCGCCGCGGCTCCGGGCGTATATGCTCCGCAT
TGGTCTTGACCAACTCTATCAGAGCTTGGTTGACGGCAATTTCGATGATGCAGCTTGGGCGCAGGGTCGA
TGCGACGCAATCGTCCGATCCGGAGCCGGGACTGTCGGGCGTACACAAATCGCCCGCAGAAGCGCGGCCG
TCTGGACCGATGGCTGTGTAGAAGTACTCGCCGATAGTGGAAACCGACGCCCCAGCACTCGTCCGAGGGC
AAAGGAATAGAGTAGATGCCGACCGGGATCGATCCCCCGATCCTAACACCGGGTTGTGTGGCCAAAATTG
TTCTGTAGTCGCTGTGAGTTGACACGGCTAGTGCTTATGATTTTCCTCGCGTGTGGTGCCTGTACTCAGC
CCTATGCCTTATTTGCAACACATTTACGTACAGCGCACAAGAGAAGAGAAGATCACTTGAAGATAATAAA
TATAGGGTTGTAGGCATCTTGTTTAACTCAAATTTTCTCGTCTTGGTGTGTCGACATGATTGAAATAGTG
CCACCAGTTGTGTTTGATGCGTTTGTTATCTATGCAGTATTCTGCAAGGCCTTGCAGGCATGCAAGCTAG
CTTGTATTCTATAGTGTCACCTAAATCGTATGTGTATGATACATAAGGTTATGTATTAATTGTAGCCGCG
TTCTAACGACAATATGTACAAGCCTAATTGTGTAGCATCTGGCTTACTGAAGCAGACCCTATCATCTCTC
TCGTAAACTGCCGTCAGAGTCGGTTTGGTTGGACGAACCTTCTGAGTTTCTGGTAACGCCGTTCCGCACC
CCGGAAATGGTCAGCGAACCAATCAGCAGGGTCATCGCTAGCCAGATCCTCTACGCCGGACGCATCGTGG
CCGGCATCACCGGCGCCACAGGTGCGGTTGCTGGCGCCTATATCGCCGACATCACCGATGGGGAAGATCG
GGCTCGCCACTTCGGGCTCATGAGCGCTTGTTTCGGCGTGGGTATGGTGGCAGGCCCCGTGGCCGGGGGA
CTGTTGGGCGCCATCTCCTTGCACCATTCCTTGCGGCGGCGGTGCTCAACGGCCTCAACCTACTACTGGG
CTGCTTCCTAATGCAGGAGTCGCATAAGGGAGAGCGTCGATATGGTGCACTCTCAGTACAATCTGCTCTG
ATGCCGCATAGTTAAGCCAGCCCCGACACCCGCCAACACCCGCTGACGCGCCCTGACGGGCTTGTCTGCT
CCCGGCATCCGCTTACAGACAAGCTGTGACCGTCTCCGGGAGCTGCATGTGTCAGAGGTTTTCACCGTCA
TCACCGAAACGCGCGAGACGAAAGGGCCTCGTGATACGCCTATTTTTATAGGTTAATGTCATGATAATAA
TGGTTTCTTAGACGTCAGGTGGCACTTTTCGGGGAAATGTGCGCGGAACCCCTATTTGTTTATTTTTCTA
AATACATTCAAATATGTATCCGCTCATGAGACAATAACCCTGATAAATGCTTCAATAATATTGAAAAAGG
AAGAGTATGAGTATTCAACATTTCCGTGTCGCCCTTATTCCCTTTTTTGCGGCATTTTGCCTTCCTGTTT
TTGCTCACCCAGAAACGCTGGTGAAAGTAAAAGATGCTGAAGATCAGTTGGGTGCACGAGTGGGTTACAT
CGAACTGGATCTCAACAGCGGTAAGATCCTTGAGAGTTTTCGCCCCGAAGAACGTTTTCCAATGATGAGC
ACTTTTAAAGTTCTGCTATGTGGCGCGGTATTATCCCGTATTGACGCCGGGCAAGAGCAACTCGGTCGCC
GCATACACTATTCTCAGAATGACTTGGTTGAGTACTCACCAGTCACAGAAAAGCATCTTACGGATGGCAT
GACAGTAAGAGAATTATGCAGTGCTGCCATAACCATGAGTGATAACACTGCGGCCAACTTACTTCTGACA
ACGATCGGAGGACCGAAGGAGCTAACCGCTTTTTTGCACAACATGGGGGATCATGTAACTCGCCTTGATC
GTTGGGAACCGGAGCTGAATGAAGCCATACCAAACGACGAGCGTGACACCACGATGCCTGTAGCAATGGC
AACAACGTTGCGCAAACTATTAACTGGCGAACTACTTACTCTAGCTTCCCGGCAACAATTAATAGACTGG
ATGGAGGCGGATAAAGTTGCAGGACCACTTCTGCGCTCGGCCCTTCCGGCTGGCTGGTTTATTGCTGATA
AATCTGGAGCCGGTGAGCGTGGGTCTCGCGGTATCATTGCAGCACTGGGGCCAGATGGTAAGCCCTCCCG
TATCGTAGTTATCTACACGACGGGGAGTCAGGCAACTATGGATGAACGAAATAGACAGATCGCTGAGATA
GGTGCCTCACTGATTAAGCATTGGTAACTGTCAGACCAAGTTTACTCATATATACTTTAGATTGATTTAA
AACTTCATTTTTAATTTAAAAGGATCTAGGTGAAGATCCTTTTTGATAATCTCATGACCAAAATCCCTTA
ACGTGAGTTTTCGTTCCACTGAGCGTCAGACCCCGTAGAAAAGATCAAAGGATCTTCTTGAGATCCTTTT
TTTCTGCGCGTAATCTGCTGCTTGCAAACAAAAAAACCACCGCTACCAGCGGTGGTTTGTTTGCCGGATC
AAGAGCTACCAACTCTTTTTCCGAAGGTAACTGGCTTCAGCAGAGCGCAGATACCAAATACTGTCCTTCT
AGTGTAGCCGTAGTTAGGCCACCACTTCAAGAACTCTGTAGCACCGCCTACATACCTCGCTCTGCTAATC
CTGTTACCAGTGGCTGCTGCCAGTGGCGATAAGTCGTGTCTTACCGGGTTGGACTCAAGACGATAGTTAC
CGGATAAGGCGCAGCGGTCGGGCTGAACGGGGGGTTCGTGCACACAGCCCAGCTTGGAGCGAACGACCTA
CACCGAACTGAGATACCTACAGCGTGAGCTATGAGAAAGCGCCACGCTTCCCGAAGGGAGAAAGGCGGAC
AGGTATCCGGTAAGCGGCAGGGTCGGAACAGGAGAGCGCACGAGGGAGCTTCCAGGGGGAAACGCCTGGT
ATCTTTATAGTCCTGTCGGGTTTCGCCACCTCTGACTTGAGCGTCGATTTTTGTGATGCTCGTCAGGGGG
GCGGAGCCTATGGAAAAACGCCAGCAACGCGGCCTTTTTACGGTTCCTGGCCTTTTGCTGGCCTTTTGCT
CACATGTTCTTTCCTGCGTTATCCCCTGATTCTGTGGATAACCGTATTACCGCCTTTGAGTGAGCTGATA
CCGCTCGCCGCAGCCGAACGACCGAGCGCAGCGAGTCAGTGAGCGAGGAAGCGGAAGAGCGCCCAATACG
CAAACCGCCTCTCCCCGCGCGTTGGCCGATTCATTAATGCAGCTGACCGTATCATGATGACTTTCTCCAT
CATCCCATCCCCCAAGGTGTCCGACACTGTCGTCGAGCCGTACAATACGACTCTCTCCGTGCACCAACTT
GTGGAAAACTCCGATGAGTCGATGTGCATTGACAACGAGGCACTGTACGATATTTGCTTCCGCACCCTGA
AACTGACAACACCAACGTTCGGTGACCTGAACCACTTGGTGTCTGCTGTTGTGTCCGGCGTCACCTGCTG
CCTGCGCTTCCCTGGTCAGTTGAACTCTGACCTCCGTAAGTTGGCTGTGAACCTTGTCCCATTCCCGCGT
CTGCACTTCTTCATGATGGGCTTCGCCCCGCTGACCAGCCGCGGCTCGCAGCAGTACCGCGGTCTCTCCG
TGCCCGAGCTAACGCAGCAGATGTTCGATGCGAAAAACATGATGCAAGCTGCAGATCCTCGTCACGGCCG
CTACCTGACAGCGTCTGCACTCTTCCGC
