>Addgene plasmid #24008 | pLEW90 | addgene partial sequence | sequence record 30001 | 24008 with Tet-R 5'-GGCGAGTTTACGGGTTGTTA
GCTCTAATGCGCTGTTAATCACTTTACTTTTATCTAATCTAGACATATGAAAGCTTCGTTGCAGTTGAGT
TTCTGTTTTCGGGCTTGTTGGTATACTTGTTTGATTAATGTGGCTGATAGCTAAGCTATCGCAAATATTT
GTACAAGACATGAGGGGGCAAAAAAATAAGCCAAGTGTATTTGTTAGGCTTCCGTGCCTGTTAGAGAAAT
ATGTAAGGAAACGCGCCGGTAGATCTCCCTATAGTGAGACGTATTACCGGCGCGTGCGCTACACAGCTTG
AGCACCCTCGAGCATCTTCATTACCTACTGCTAATGACGAACGGGAAATGCCCCGTCCGCGTCTAGTATT
GCTCCTCCTCGTCGAACTCGCCCTCCTCCTCAATCGTGGCATCCTGGTACTGCTGGTACTCAGACACGAG
ATCGTTCATGTTGGACTCTGCCTCCGTGAATTCCATCTCGTCCATACCCTCGCCAGTGTACCAGTGCAAG
AACGCCTTGCGACGGAACATGAGGGTGAACTGCTCTCCCACACGGCGGAACATCTCCTGGATGCAGGTGT
TGTTGCCAATGAAGGTGACAGCCATCTTGAGTCCCTTGGGTGGGATATCGCAAACAGAGGACTTGATGTT
GTTCGGGATCTCCACTCAATGAAGTA
